Addgene plasmid #18564: T4 Lysozyme D127-delta WT*
Depositing lab: Brian Matthews. Depositing organization: University of Oregon.
Backbone
  Vector backbone: pHS1403
  Backbone size w/o insert (bp): 5000
  Vector type: Bacterial Expression
Growth in bacteria
  Bacterial resistance: Ampicillin, 100 μg/mL
  Growth temperature: 37°C
  Growth strain: DH5alpha
  Copy number: High Copy
Gene/Insert
  Gene/Insert name: T4 Lysozyme (alt name: 29 OR 18)
  Species: Bacteriophage T4
  Insert size (bp): 600
  Mutation: D127-delta WT*
  GenBank ID: NP_049736
  Entrez Gene: e (a.k.a. T4p123)
  Cloning method: Restriction Enzyme; 5′ cloning site BamHI (not destroyed); 3′ cloning site HindIII (not destroyed)
  Sequencing primers: 5′ na; 3′ GGCGTATCACGAGGCCC
Terms and licenses: Academic/Nonprofit Terms; Industry Terms: Not Available to Industry
Depositor comments: The BamHI site is 27 bp from the ATG and the HindIII site is 115 bp from the stop.
How to cite: T4 Lysozyme D127-delta WT* was a gift from Brian Matthews (Addgene plasmid # 18564 ; http://n2t.net/addgene:18564 ; RRID:Addgene_18564)
