[The description below was written by a language model from this plasmid's Addgene catalogue record.]
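Description:
T4 Lysozyme D127-delta WT* is a bacterial expression plasmid built on the pHS1403 backbone (about 5 kb without insert). It carries a mutant form of the bacteriophage T4 lysozyme gene (gene e). It is maintained in E. coli as a high-copy plasmid under ampicillin selection. The record does not name the origin of replication or the promoter that drives expression, and no feature table is available to show other backbone elements.

The insert is roughly 600 bp and was cloned by restriction digestion between a BamHI site at the 5′ end and a HindIII site at the 3′ end, both of which remain intact. According to the depositor, the BamHI site lies 27 bp from the start codon and the HindIII site 115 bp from the stop codon, so the fragment includes short flanking untranslated sequence on either side of the coding region and can be excised or exchanged as a cassette. The mutation designation "D127-delta WT*" indicates deletion of the aspartate at position 127. "WT*" is conventionally used in the T4 lysozyme literature for the cysteine-free pseudo-wild-type protein, although the record itself does not define the term. No tags or fusion partners are listed.

The record does not state a purpose. A single-residue deletion variant like this one fits the well-known use of T4 lysozyme as a model protein, where defined mutants are produced in E. coli to study how sequence changes affect folding, stability and structure.
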