>Addgene plasmid #18564 | T4 Lysozyme D127-delta WT* | addgene partial sequence | sequence record 24350 | 3primeUP
CTGAAAAGCCCGCTCATTAGGCGGGCTCAGATCTGCTCATGTTTGACAGCTTATCATCGATAAGCTTCGG
CAATAAATTCTTGATATGTTTTCATATGTTTCCTTTAAATATTTTAATTAGTAATTGTCTATTCAAGTAA
TTGTGAATATACTATCACAATTCCAAGAGAAAGTAAACAGCTTTATAGATTTTTATACGCGTCCCAAGTG
CCAGTTCTAAACGTTGTAATGACTCGTTTTGCGCGATTAGGTGTTTGATTATACCATCTACTTTTAGCTA
AGTTAACTGCTGCTTCCCAGCGTTTTTGTTGAAGCATACGTAAAGAGTTAGTAAATCCTGCCACACCGGT
TTCTCCCATTTGGAAAACCATATTAATCAATGCAGCGCGACGAACCGCATCAAGAGAATCATAAACCGGT
TTTAATTTAGCATTTCTCAGAATTCCGCGAACAGCAGCATCAACATCCTGATTAAAGAGTTTTTCAGCCT
CATCTTTTGTAATTACACCATTAGTATTACGCCCAATAGCTTTATCTAATTCAGATTTAGCAGCATTAAG
TGATGGACTTTTTGTAAGCAAATGACCGATGCCAATAGTGTAATAGCCTTCTGTGTCTTTATAGATTTTA
AGTCTAAGACCTTCATCTATACGTAACATTTCAAATATATTCATAATACCTCCTAAGCATCGATGGATCC
TGGTTCCTGTGTGAATTGTTATCCGCTCACATTCCACACATTATACGAGCCGATGATTANTGTCACAGGG
GGANGGGAGTAGCTGACCTGTTCCNGGTGAATGTACCGCCCCATCCNNCATAACGAGCG
